Addgene plasmid #244189: L4864 IL-10Rb NTEVp chain, IL-10Ra CTEVp chain with ZF6a in MGEV
Purpose: Multigene vector for constitutive expression of mTagBFP2, IL-10Rb NTEVp chain with human IgG VH signal peptide, and IL-10Ra CTEVp chain with ZF6a
Depositing lab: Joshua Leonard. Depositing organization: Northwestern University. Publication: Conversion of natural cytokine receptors into orthogonal synthetic biosensors. Edelstein HI, Cosio A, Ezekiel ML, Corcoran WK, Morris AH, Leonard JN. Nat Chem Biol. 2025 Aug 22:10.1038/s41589-025-01986-1. doi: 10.1038/s41589-025-01986-1. PubMed 40846994.
Backbone
  Vector backbone: pPD1179 Multigene Expression Destination Vector
  Vector type: Mammalian Expression, Synthetic Biology
Growth in bacteria
  Bacterial resistance: Kanamycin, 50 μg/mL
  Growth temperature: 30°C
  Growth strain: NEB Stable
  Copy number: Low Copy
Gene/Insert
  Gene/Insert name: mTagBFP2; IL-10Rb NTEVp chain with human IgG VH signal sequence; IL-10Ra CTEVp chain with ZF6 synTF
  Species: H. sapiens (human), Synthetic
  Mutation: NTEVp_75S, CTEVp_190K
  Promoter: hEF1a, CMV
  Tag / fusion protein: 3xFLAG (N terminal on insert)
  Cloning method: Golden Gate
Terms and licenses: Academic/Nonprofit Terms; Industry Terms: Not Available to Industry
Depositor comments: Please visit https://doi.org/10.1101/2024.03.23.586421 for bioRxiv preprint.
How to cite: L4864 IL-10Rb NTEVp chain, IL-10Ra CTEVp chain with ZF6a in MGEV was a gift from Joshua Leonard (Addgene plasmid # 244189 ; http://n2t.net/addgene:244189 ; RRID:Addgene_244189)
