[The description below was written by a language model from this plasmid's Addgene catalogue record and pLannotate feature annotations shown in this document.]
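Description:
L4864 is a 14.6 kb multigene mammalian expression plasmid assembled by Golden Gate cloning into the pPD1179 Multigene Expression Destination Vector. It is propagated in E. coli under kanamycin selection (an nptII/neo gene followed by a lambda t0 terminator) from a ColE1/pUC-type origin. The catalogue nevertheless lists it as low copy, possibly reflecting its size and repeated elements. An f1 origin is also present. Downstream of an SV40 early promoter only a fragment of a bleomycin-family resistance gene is annotated, so the record does not support a functional mammalian selection marker.

The payload consists of three tandem, same-orientation transcription units, each ending in a bGH polyadenylation signal. The first uses the CMV enhancer/promoter to express mTagBFP2, a blue fluorescent marker for cells that received the plasmid. The second and third each use the human EF-1α promoter with its intron. One encodes the IL-10Rb chain, which carries a human IgG VH signal peptide followed by a portion of IL10RB fused to the N-terminal half of split TEV protease (NTEVp, 75S mutation). The other encodes a portion of IL10RA fused to the C-terminal TEV half (CTEVp, 190K mutation) and then to the ZF6a zinc-finger synthetic transcription factor, of which only a short zinc-finger match is annotated. An N-terminal 3xFLAG tag is recorded but not annotated in the feature table.

The design suggests a synthetic biosensor built from a natural cytokine receptor. IL-10-driven association of the two chains would reconstitute TEV protease, presumably releasing the tethered transcription factor to activate a separately supplied ZF6-responsive reporter, giving an output orthogonal to native signalling. The record does not describe the cleavage site or the reporter.
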