Features (pLannotate 1.2.2; 42 found; start..end, strand, type, name):
     16..68      -  misc_feature   bom (fragment): basis of mobility region from pBR322
    270..322     -  misc_feature   bom (fragment): basis of mobility region from pBR322
    477..856     +  enhancer       CMV enhancer: human cytomegalovirus immediate early enhancer
    857..1060    +  promoter       CMV promoter: human cytomegalovirus (CMV) immediate early promoter
   1056..1089    +  LTR            5' LTR (truncated) (fragment): truncated 5' long terminal repeat (LTR) from HIV-1
   1105..1123    +  promoter       T7 promoter: promoter for bacteriophage T7 RNA polymerase
   1149..1859    +  CDS            mTagBFP2: mTagBFP2 is a basic (constitutively fluorescent) blue fluorescent protein published in 2011, derived from Entacmaea quadricolor. It is reported to be a very rapidly-maturing monomer with very low acid sensitivity.
   1913..2024    +  polyA_signal   bGH poly(A) signal: bovine growth hormone polyadenylation signal
   2509..2534    -  misc_feature   MCS (fragment): pBluescript multiple cloning site
   3205..3416    +  promoter       EF-1α core promoter: core promoter for human elongation factor EF-1α
   3417..3530    +  intron         EF-1α intron A (fragment): intron upstream of the start codon of human EF-1α
   4156..4359    +  intron         EF-1α intron A: truncated intron upstream of the start codon of human EF-1α
   4368..4402    +  promoter       TRE3GV promoter (fragment): 3rd-generation Tet-responsive promoter that can be activated by binding of Tet-On® 3G, optimized for retroviral and lentiviral vectors
   4481..4540    +  CDS            IGHV3-23 (fragment): HV323_HUMAN - Experimental evidence at protein level: Swiss-Prot protein existence level 1. V region of the variable domain of immunoglobulin heavy chains that participates in the antigen recognition (PubMed:24600447). Immunoglobulins, also known as antibodies, are membrane-bound or secreted glycoproteins produced by B lymphocytes. In the recognition phase of humoral immunity, the membrane-bound immunoglobulins serve as receptors which, upon binding of a specific antigen, trigger the clonal expansion and differentiation of B lymphocytes into immunoglobulins- secreting plasma cells. Secreted im
   4604..5299    +  CDS            IL10RB (fragment): I10R2_HUMAN - Also known as CRFB4, D21S58, D21S66. Experimental evidence at protein level: Swiss-Prot protein existence level 1. Shared cell surface receptor required for the activation of five class 2 cytokines: IL10, IL22, IL26, IL28, and IFNL1. The IFNLR1/IL10RB dimer is a receptor for the cytokine ligands IFNL2 and IFNL3 and mediates their antiviral activity. The ligand/receptor complex stimulate the activation of the JAK/STAT signaling pathway leading to the expression of IFN-stimulated genes (ISG), which contribute to the antiviral state. From Homo sapiens (Human).
   5309..5656    +  CDS            TEV protease (fragment): tobacco etch virus protease (Kapust et al., 2001)
   5710..5821    +  polyA_signal   bGH poly(A) signal: bovine growth hormone polyadenylation signal
   6306..6331    -  misc_feature   MCS (fragment): pBluescript multiple cloning site
   7002..7213    +  promoter       EF-1α core promoter: core promoter for human elongation factor EF-1α
   7214..7327    +  intron         EF-1α intron A (fragment): intron upstream of the start codon of human EF-1α
   7953..8156    +  intron         EF-1α intron A: truncated intron upstream of the start codon of human EF-1α
   8165..8199    +  promoter       TRE3GV promoter (fragment): 3rd-generation Tet-responsive promoter that can be activated by binding of Tet-On® 3G, optimized for retroviral and lentiviral vectors
   8278..9138    +  CDS            IL10RA (fragment): I10R1_HUMAN - Also known as IL10R. Experimental evidence at protein level: Swiss-Prot protein existence level 1. Cell surface receptor for the cytokine IL10 that participates in IL10-mediated anti-inflammatory functions, limiting excessive tissue disruption caused by inflammation. Upon binding to IL10, induces a conformational change in IL10RB, allowing IL10RB to bind IL10 as well (PubMed:16982608). In turn, the heterotetrameric assembly complex, composed of two subunits of IL10RA and IL10RB, activates the kinases JAK1 and TYK2 that are constitutively associated with IL10RA and IL10RB respecti
   9145..9498    +  CDS            TEV protease (fragment): tobacco etch virus protease (Kapust et al., 2001)
   9805..9837    +  CDS            CCR5TC (fragment): zinc-finger domain from the CCR5-224 (+) zinc-finger nuclease that recognizes the left half-site target sequence in the human CCR5 gene (Perez et al., 2008; Gross et al., 2013)
  10107..10218   +  polyA_signal   bGH poly(A) signal: bovine growth hormone polyadenylation signal
  10703..10728   -  misc_feature   MCS (fragment): pBluescript multiple cloning site
  11120..11231   +  polyA_signal   bGH poly(A) signal: bovine growth hormone polyadenylation signal
  11348..11369   +  promoter       SV40 promoter (fragment): SV40 enhancer and early promoter
  11390..11818   +  rep_origin     f1 ori (sequence partly withheld): f1 bacteriophage origin of replication; arrow indicates direction of (+) strand synthesis
  11823..11845   +  promoter       SV40 promoter (fragment): SV40 enhancer and early promoter
  11846..12037   +  promoter       SV40 promoter: SV40 early promoter
  12064..12162   +  CDS            ble (fragment): BLE_KLEPN - Experimental evidence at protein level: Swiss-Prot protein existence level 1. Binding protein with a strong affinity to the bleomycin family of antibiotics. Binds to CL990; an antimitotic-antibiotic compound. From Klebsiella pneumoniae.
  12157..12278   +  polyA_signal   SV40 poly(A) signal: SV40 polyadenylation signal
  12349..12371   -  protein_bind   lac operator (fragment): The lac repressor binds to the lac operator to inhibit transcription in E. coli. This inhibition can be relieved by adding lactose or isopropyl-β-D-thiogalactopyranoside (IPTG). lac repressor encoded by lacI
  12375..12405   -  promoter       lac promoter: promoter for the E. coli lac operon
  12420..12441   -  protein_bind   CAP binding site: CAP binding activates transcription in the presence of cAMP. E. coli catabolite activator protein
  12454..12546   -  CDS            lacI (fragment): lac repressor; lacI; The lac repressor binds to the lac operator to inhibit transcription in E. coli. This inhibition can be relieved by adding lactose or isopropyl-β-D-thiogalactopyranoside (IPTG).
  12729..13317   -  rep_origin     ori: high-copy-number ColE1/pMB1/pBR322/pUC origin of replication
  13525..13619   -  terminator     lambda t0 terminator: transcription terminator from phage lambda
  13653..14444   -  CDS            neo: KKA2_KLEPN - Also known as kan, nptII. Experimental evidence at protein level: Swiss-Prot protein existence level 1. Resistance to kanamycin, neomycin, paromomycin, ribostamycin, butirosin and gentamicin B. From Klebsiella pneumoniae.
  14476..14580   -  CDS            tnpA (fragment): TN5P_ECOLX - Also known as tnp. Experimental evidence at protein level: Swiss-Prot protein existence level 1. Mediates transposition of transposon Tn5 by a 'cut and paste' mechanism. First, the monomeric transposase binds the 19 bp inverted DNA repeats flanking the transposon. Then, dimerization of the DNA- bound transposase creates a synaptic DNA complex. After nicking of the first DNA strand, excision of the transposon proceeds through a series of intermediates. The transposase then mediates the insertion of the transposon at a new site by strand transfer. The activity of the wild- type tran
>Addgene plasmid #244189 | L4864 IL-10Rb NTEVp chain, IL-10Ra CTEVp chain with ZF6a in MGEV | addgene full sequence | sequence record 489495 | Addgene NGS Result
GATCTCCCGATCCCCTATGGTGCACTCTCAGTACAATCTGCTCTGATGCCGCATAGTTAAGCCAGTATCT
GCTCCCTGCTTGTGTGTTGGAGGTCGCTGAGTAGTGCGCGAGCAAAATTTAAGCTACAACAAGGCAAGGC
TTGACCGACAATTGCATGAAGAATCTGCTTAGGGTTAGGCGTTTTGCGCTGCTTCGCGATGTACGGGCCA
GATATACGCGTTGCCAAGGTCTTGACAAACGAGTGCTAGTACAAGATCTCCCGATCCCCTATGGTGCACT
CTCAGTACAATCTGCTCTGATGCCGCATAGTTAAGCCAGTATCTGCTCCCTGCTTGTGTGTTGGAGGTCG
CTGAGTAGTGCGCGAGCAAAATTTAAGCTACAACAAGGCAAGGCTTGACCGACAATTGCATGAAGAATCT
GCTTAGGGTTAGGCGTTTTGCGCTGCTTCGCGATGTACGGGCCAGATATACGCGTTGACATTGATTATTG
ACTAGTTATTAATAGTAATCAATTACGGGGTCATTAGTTCATAGCCCATATATGGAGTTCCGCGTTACAT
AACTTACGGTAAATGGCCCGCCTGGCTGACCGCCCAACGACCCCCGCCCATTGACGTCAATAATGACGTA
TGTTCCCATAGTAACGCCAATAGGGACTTTCCATTGACGTCAATGGGTGGAGTATTTACGGTAAACTGCC
CACTTGGCAGTACATCAAGTGTATCATATGCCAAGTACGCCCCCTATTGACGTCAATGACGGTAAATGGC
CCGCCTGGCATTATGCCCAGTACATGACCTTATGGGACTTTCCTACTTGGCAGTACATCTACGTATTAGT
CATCGCTATTACCATGGTGATGCGGTTTTGGCAGTACATCAATGGGCGTGGATAGCGGTTTGACTCACGG
GGATTTCCAAGTCTCCACCCCATTGACGTCAATGGGAGTTTGTTTTGGCACCAAAATCAACGGGACTTTC
CAAAATGTCGTAACAACTCCGCCCCATTGACGCAAATGGGCGGTAGGCGTGTACGGTGGGAGGTCTATAT
AAGCAGAGCTCTCTGGCTAACTAGAGAACCCACTGCTTACTGGCTTATCGAAATTAATACGACTCACTAT
AGGGAGTCCCAAGCTGGCTAGCGCCACCATGGTTTCCAAGGGCGAAGAACTGATCAAAGAAAACATGCAC
ATGAAGCTCTACATGGAAGGCACCGTGGACAACCACCACTTCAAGTGTACCAGCGAAGGCGAGGGCAAGC
CTTACGAGGGCACCCAGACCATGAGAATCAAGGTGGTGGAAGGCGGCCCTCTGCCTTTCGCCTTTGATAT
CCTGGCCACCAGCTTTCTGTACGGCAGCAAGACCTTCATCAATCACACCCAGGGCATCCCCGATTTCTTC
AAGCAGAGCTTCCCCGAGGGCTTCACCTGGGAGAGAGTGACCACATACGAGGATGGCGGCGTGCTGACAG
CCACACAGGATACAAGCCTCCAGGACGGCTGCCTGATCTACAACGTGAAGATCCGGGGCGTGAACTTCAC
CAGCAACGGCCCCGTGATGCAGAAGAAAACCCTTGGCTGGGAAGCCTTCACCGAGACACTGTATCCTGCC
GATGGCGGCCTGGAAGGCAGAAACGATATGGCCCTGAAGCTCGTCGGCGGCTCTCACCTGATTGCCAATG
CCAAGACCACCTACAGAAGCAAGAAGCCCGCCAAGAACCTGAAGATGCCCGGCGTGTACTACGTGGACTA
CCGGCTGGAAAGAATCAAAGAGGCCAACAACGAGACATACGTGGAACAGCACGAGGTGGCCGTGGCCAGA
TACTGTGATCTGCCTTCTAAGCTGGGCCACAAGCTGAACTGAGCGGCCGCTCGAGTCTAGAGGGCCCGTT
TAAACCCGCTGATCAGCCTCGACTGTGCCTTCTAGTTGCCAGCCATCTGTTGTTTGCCCCTCCCCCGTGC
CTTCCTTGACCCTGGAAGGTGCCACTCCCACTGTCCTTTCCTAATAAAATGAGGAAATTGCATCGCATTG
TCTGAGTAGGTGTCATTCTATTCTGGGGGGTGGGGTGGGGCAGGACAGCAAGGGGGAGGATTGGGAAGTC
AATAGCAGGCATGCTGGGGATGCGGTGGGCTCTATGGCTTCTGAGGCAGGTCGAGGGTACATGCGCCTTA
CTCCTTGTGAGCGCATCGCGATAAGCTCTAGAGGGACAGCCCCCCCCCAAAGCCCCCAGGGATGTAATTA
CGTCCCTCCCCCGCTAGGGGGCAGCAGCGAGCCGCCCGGGGCTCCGCTCCGGTCCGGCGCTCCCCCCGCA
TCCCCGAGCCGGCAGCGTGCGGGGACAGCCCGGGCACGGGGAAGGTGGCACGGGATCGCTTTCCTCTGAA
CGCTTCTCGCTGCTCTTTGAGCCTGCAGACACCTGGGGGGATACGGGGAAAAAGCTTTAGGCTGAAAGAG
AGATTTAGAATGACAGAATCATAGAACGGCCTGCGTACGGATGGGGCTCTAGCTCTAGAGCTTGATATCG
AATTCCTGCAGCCCCGCTAGAGGGACAGCCCCCCCCCAAAGCCCCCAGGGATGTAATTACGTCCCTCCCC
CGCTAGGGGGCAGCAGCGAGCCGCCCGGGGCTCCGCTCCGGTCCGGCGCTCCCCCCGCATCCCCGAGCCG
GCAGCGTGCGGGGACAGCCCGGGCACGGGGAAGGTGGCACGGGATCGCTTTCCTCTGAACGCTTCTCGCT
GCTCTTTGAGCCTGCAGACACCTGGGGGGATACGGGGAAAAAGCTTTAGGCTGAAAGAGAGATTTAGAAT
GACAGAATCATAGAACGGCCTGGGCGCGCCTGGTGGCGAACGATCAACAGACGGGAGAGGGCAAAACCGA
TGTTGACGGACTAATCCTGACAAGATCTGGGGAGGTCGCTGAGTAGTGCGCGAGCAAAATTTAAGCTACA
ACAAGGCAAGGCTTGACCGACAATTGCATGAAGAATCTGCTTAGGGTTAGGCGTTTTGCGCTGCTTCGCG
ATGTACGGGCCAGATATACGCGTGAGTAATTCATACAAAAGGACTCGCCCCTGCCTTGGGGAATCCCAGG
GACCGTCGTTAAACTCCCACTAACGTAGAACCCAGAGATCGCTGCGTTCCCGCCCCCTCACCCGCCCGCT
CTCGTCATCACTGAGGTGGAGAAGAGCATGCGTGAGGCTCCGGTGCCCGTCAGTGGGCAGAGCGCACATC
GCCCACAGTCCCCGAGAAGTTGGGGGGAGGGGTCGGCAATTGAACCGGTGCCTAGAGAAGGTGGCGCGGG
GTAAACTGGGAAAGTGATGTCGTGTACTGGCTCCGCCTTTTTCCCGAGGGTGGGGGAGAACCGTATATAA
GTGCAGTAGTCGCCGTGAACGTTCTTTTTCGCAACGGGTTTGCCGCCAGAACACAGGTAAGTGCCGTGTG
TGGTTCCCGCGGGCCTGGCCTCTTTACGGGTTATGGCCCTTGCGTGCCTTGAATTACTTCCACGCCCCTG
GCTGCAGTACGTGATTCTTGATCCCGAGCTTCGGGTTGGAAGTGGGTGGGAGAGTTCGAGGCCTTGCGCT
TAAGGAGCCCCTTCGCCTCGTGCTTGAGTTGAGGCCTGGCTTGGGCGCTGGGGCCGCCGCGTGCGAATCT
GGTGGCACCTTCGCGCCTGTCTCGCTGCTTTCGATAAGTCTCTAGCCATTTAAAATTTTTGATGACCTGC
TGCGACGCTTTTTTTCTGGCAAGATAGTCTTGTAAATGCGGGCCAAGATCTGCACACTGGTATTTCGGTT
TTTGGGGCCGCGGGCGGCGACGGGGCCCGTGCGTCCCAGCGCACATGTTCGGCGAGGCGGGGCCTGCGAG
CGCGGCCACCGAGAATCGGACGGGGGTAGTCTCAAGCTGGCCGGCCTGCTCTGGTGCCTGGCCTCGCGCC
GCCGTGTATCGCCCCGCCCTGGGCGGCAAGGCTGGCCCGGTCGGCACCAGTTGCGTGAGCGGAAAGATGG
CCGCTTCCCGGCCCTGCTGCAGGGAGCTCAAAATGGAGGACGCGGCGCTCGGGAGAGCGGGCGGGTGAGT
CACCCACACAAAGGAAAAGGGCCTTTCCGTCCTCAGCCGTCGCTTCATGTGACTCCACGGAGTACCGGGC
GCCGTCCAGGCACCTCGATTAGTTCTCGAGCTTTTGGAGTACGTCGTCTTTAGGTTGGGGGGAGGGGTTT
TATGCGATGGAGTTTCCCCACACTGAGTGGGTGGAGACTGAAGTTAGGCCAGCTTGGCACTTGATGTAAT
TCTCCTTGGAATTTGCCCTTTTTGAGTTTGGATCTTGGTTCATTCTCAAGCCTCAGACAGTGGTTCAAAG
TTTTTTTCTTCCATTTCAGGTGTCGTGAGAGCTCGTTTAGTGAACCGTCAGATCGCCTGGAGACGCCATC
CACGCTGTTTTGACCTCCATAGAAGAGAACGGGACCGATCCAAATTCTCGAGGCTAGCTGTACAGCCACC
ATGGAGTTTGGCCTGAGCTGGCTGTTTCTGGTGGCCATTCTGAAGGGCGTGCAGTGCGACTACAAGGACC
ACGACGGCGATTATAAGGATCATGACATCGATTACAAGGACGATGACGACAAGATGGTGCCTCCACCTGA
GAACGTGCGGATGAACAGCGTGAACTTCAAGAACATCCTCCAGTGGGAGAGCCCCGCCTTCGCCAAGGGA
AATCTGACCTTCACAGCCCAGTACCTGAGCTACCGGATCTTCCAGGACAAGTGCATGAACACCACACTGA
CCGAGTGCGACTTCAGCAGCCTGTCTAAGTACGGCGATCACACCCTGAGAGTGCGGGCCGAGTTTGCCGA
TGAGCACAGCGATTGGGTCAACATCACATTCTGCCCCGTGGACGACACCATCATCGGCCCACCTGGAATG
CAGGTTGAGGTGCTGGCCGATAGCCTGCACATGAGATTTCTGGCCCCTAAGATCGAGAACGAGTACGAGA
CATGGACCATGAAGAACGTCTACAACAGCTGGACCTACAACGTGCAGTACTGGAAGAACGGCACCGACGA
GAAGTTCCAGATCACCCCTCAGTACGACTTCGAGGTGCTGCGGAACCTGGAACCTTGGACCACCTACTGT
GTGCAAGTGCGGGGCTTCCTGCCTGACAGAAACAAAGCTGGCGAGTGGAGCGAGCCTGTGTGCGAGCAGA
CAACCCACGATGAGACAGTGCCCTCTTGGATGGTGGCCGTGATCCTGATGGCCAGCGTGTTCATGGTTTG
CCTGGCTCTGCTGGGCTGCTTCGCTCTGCTTTGGTGCGTCTACAAGAAGGGCGCCGAGAGCTTGTTTAAG
GGGCCGCGTGATTACAACCCGATATCGAGCACCATTTGTCATTTGACGAATGAATCTGATGGGCACACAA
CATCGTTGTATGGTATTGGATTTGGTCCCTTCATCATTACAAACAAGCACTTGTTTAGAAGAAATAATGG
AACACTGTTGGTCCAATCACTACATGGTGTATTCAAGGTCAAGAACACCACGACTTTGCAACAAAGCCTC
ATTGATGGGAGGGACATGATAATTATTCGCATGCCTAAGGATTTCCCACCATTTCCTCAAAAGCTGAAAT
TTAGAGAGCCACAAAGGGAAGAGCGCATATGTCTTGTGACAACCAACTTCCAAACTTAGGCGGCCGCTCG
AGTCTAGAGGGCCCGTTTAAACCCGCTGATCAGCCTCGACTGTGCCTTCTAGTTGCCAGCCATCTGTTGT
TTGCCCCTCCCCCGTGCCTTCCTTGACCCTGGAAGGTGCCACTCCCACTGTCCTTTCCTAATAAAATGAG
GAAATTGCATCGCATTGTCTGAGTAGGTGTCATTCTATTCTGGGGGGTGGGGTGGGGCAGGACAGCAAGG
GGGAGGATTGGGAAGTCAATAGCAGGCATGCTGGGGATGCGGTGGGCTCTATGGCTTCTGAGGCAGGTCG
AAGAACTATTTCCTGGCTGTTACGCGAGCGCATCGCGATAAGCTCTAGAGGGACAGCCCCCCCCCAAAGC
CCCCAGGGATGTAATTACGTCCCTCCCCCGCTAGGGGGCAGCAGCGAGCCGCCCGGGGCTCCGCTCCGGT
CCGGCGCTCCCCCCGCATCCCCGAGCCGGCAGCGTGCGGGGACAGCCCGGGCACGGGGAAGGTGGCACGG
GATCGCTTTCCTCTGAACGCTTCTCGCTGCTCTTTGAGCCTGCAGACACCTGGGGGGATACGGGGAAAAA
GCTTTAGGCTGAAAGAGAGATTTAGAATGACAGAATCATAGAACGGCCTGCGTACGGATGGGGCTCTAGC
TCTAGAGCTTGATATCGAATTCCTGCAGCCCCGCTAGAGGGACAGCCCCCCCCCAAAGCCCCCAGGGATG
TAATTACGTCCCTCCCCCGCTAGGGGGCAGCAGCGAGCCGCCCGGGGCTCCGCTCCGGTCCGGCGCTCCC
CCCGCATCCCCGAGCCGGCAGCGTGCGGGGACAGCCCGGGCACGGGGAAGGTGGCACGGGATCGCTTTCC
TCTGAACGCTTCTCGCTGCTCTTTGAGCCTGCAGACACCTGGGGGGATACGGGGAAAAAGCTTTAGGCTG
AAAGAGAGATTTAGAATGACAGAATCATAGAACGGCCTGGGCGCGCCTGGTGGCGAACGATCAACAGACG
GGAGAGGACTAAATAGTAGTTCAGACGCCGTTAAGCGCAAGATCTGGGGAGGTCGCTGAGTAGTGCGCGA
GCAAAATTTAAGCTACAACAAGGCAAGGCTTGACCGACAATTGCATGAAGAATCTGCTTAGGGTTAGGCG
TTTTGCGCTGCTTCGCGATGTACGGGCCAGATATACGCGTGAGTAATTCATACAAAAGGACTCGCCCCTG
CCTTGGGGAATCCCAGGGACCGTCGTTAAACTCCCACTAACGTAGAACCCAGAGATCGCTGCGTTCCCGC
CCCCTCACCCGCCCGCTCTCGTCATCACTGAGGTGGAGAAGAGCATGCGTGAGGCTCCGGTGCCCGTCAG
TGGGCAGAGCGCACATCGCCCACAGTCCCCGAGAAGTTGGGGGGAGGGGTCGGCAATTGAACCGGTGCCT
AGAGAAGGTGGCGCGGGGTAAACTGGGAAAGTGATGTCGTGTACTGGCTCCGCCTTTTTCCCGAGGGTGG
GGGAGAACCGTATATAAGTGCAGTAGTCGCCGTGAACGTTCTTTTTCGCAACGGGTTTGCCGCCAGAACA
CAGGTAAGTGCCGTGTGTGGTTCCCGCGGGCCTGGCCTCTTTACGGGTTATGGCCCTTGCGTGCCTTGAA
TTACTTCCACGCCCCTGGCTGCAGTACGTGATTCTTGATCCCGAGCTTCGGGTTGGAAGTGGGTGGGAGA
GTTCGAGGCCTTGCGCTTAAGGAGCCCCTTCGCCTCGTGCTTGAGTTGAGGCCTGGCTTGGGCGCTGGGG
CCGCCGCGTGCGAATCTGGTGGCACCTTCGCGCCTGTCTCGCTGCTTTCGATAAGTCTCTAGCCATTTAA
AATTTTTGATGACCTGCTGCGACGCTTTTTTTCTGGCAAGATAGTCTTGTAAATGCGGGCCAAGATCTGC
ACACTGGTATTTCGGTTTTTGGGGCCGCGGGCGGCGACGGGGCCCGTGCGTCCCAGCGCACATGTTCGGC
GAGGCGGGGCCTGCGAGCGCGGCCACCGAGAATCGGACGGGGGTAGTCTCAAGCTGGCCGGCCTGCTCTG
GTGCCTGGCCTCGCGCCGCCGTGTATCGCCCCGCCCTGGGCGGCAAGGCTGGCCCGGTCGGCACCAGTTG
CGTGAGCGGAAAGATGGCCGCTTCCCGGCCCTGCTGCAGGGAGCTCAAAATGGAGGACGCGGCGCTCGGG
AGAGCGGGCGGGTGAGTCACCCACACAAAGGAAAAGGGCCTTTCCGTCCTCAGCCGTCGCTTCATGTGAC
TCCACGGAGTACCGGGCGCCGTCCAGGCACCTCGATTAGTTCTCGAGCTTTTGGAGTACGTCGTCTTTAG
GTTGGGGGGAGGGGTTTTATGCGATGGAGTTTCCCCACACTGAGTGGGTGGAGACTGAAGTTAGGCCAGC
TTGGCACTTGATGTAATTCTCCTTGGAATTTGCCCTTTTTGAGTTTGGATCTTGGTTCATTCTCAAGCCT
CAGACAGTGGTTCAAAGTTTTTTTCTTCCATTTCAGGTGTCGTGAGAGCTCGTTTAGTGAACCGTCAGAT
CGCCTGGAGACGCCATCCACGCTGTTTTGACCTCCATAGAAGAGAACGGGACCGATCCAAATTCTCGAGG
CTAGCTGTACAGCCACCATGCTGCCCTGCCTGGTTGTTCTGCTTGCCGCTCTGCTGTCTCTGAGACTGGG
ATCTGACGCCGACTACAAGGACCACGACGGCGATTATAAGGATCATGACATCGATTACAAGGACGATGAC
GACAAGCACGGCACCGAGCTGCCTTCTCCACCTAGCGTTTGGTTCGAGGCCGAGTTCTTCCACCACATCC
TGCACTGGACCCCTATTCCTAACCAGAGCGAGAGCACCTGTTACGAGGTGGCCCTGCTGAGATACGGCAT
CGAGAGCTGGAACAGCATCAGCAACTGCAGCCAGACACTGAGCTACGACCTGACCGCCGTGACACTGGAT
CTGTACCACAGCAACGGCTACCGGGCCAGAGTTAGAGCCGTGGATGGAAGCAGACACTCCAACTGGACCG
TGACCAACACCAGATTCAGCGTGGACGAAGTGACCCTGACAGTGGGCAGCGTGAACCTGGAAATCCACAA
CGGCTTCATCCTGGGCAAGATCCAGCTGCCTCGGCCTAAGATGGCCCCTGCCAATGATACCTACGAGAGC
ATCTTCAGCCACTTCCGCGAGTACGAGATCGCCATCAGAAAGGTGCCCGGCAACTTCACCTTCACACACA
AGAAAGTGAAGCACGAGAACTTCAGCCTGCTGACCTCTGGCGAAGTGGGCGAGTTCTGCGTGCAAGTGAA
ACCCTCTGTGGCCAGCCGGTCCAACAAAGGCATGTGGTCCAAAGAGGAATGCATCAGCCTGACCAGACAG
TACTTCACCGTGACAAACGTGATCATCTTCTTCGCCTTCGTGCTGCTGCTGTCTGGCGCTCTGGCTTATT
GTCTGGCCCTGCAGCTGTACGTGCGGCGGAGAAAGAAGGGCGCCAAGAGCATGTCTAGCATGGTGTCAGA
CACTAGTTGCACATTCCCTTCATCTGATGGCATATTCTGGAAGCATTGGATTCAAACCAAGGATGGGCAG
TGTGGCAGTCCATTAGTATCAACTAGAGATGGGTTCATTGTTGGTATACACTCAGCATCGAATTTCACCA
ACACAAACAATTATTTCACAAGCGTGCCGAAAAACTTCATGGAATTGAAAACAAATCAGGAGGCGCAGCA
GTGGGTTAGTGGTTGGCGATTAAATGCTGACTCAGTATTGTGGGGGGGCCATAAAGTTTTCATGGTGAAA
CCTGAAGAGCCTTTTCAGCCAGTTAAGGAAGCGACTCAACTCATGAATCTTAAGGGCTCGGAGAACCTGT
ATTTTCAGATGGGGGGAGGCAGCGGGGGCCCTAAGAAAAAGCGCAAAGTCTCCGGAGACGCTCTGGATGA
CTTTGATCTGGACATGCTTGGTTCCGATGCCTTGGACGATTTTGACCTCGATATGCTGGGCTCCGACGCT
CTCGACGATTTCGACCTCGACATGCTGGGTAGCGATGCACTGGATGACTTTGATCTGGATATGCTCGGAT
CCGGTGGTGGCGGGTCTGGAGGAGGAGGTAGTGGTGGAGGTGGCTCTGGTACCGCTAGACCCGGCGAAAG
ACCTTTCCAGTGCCGGATCTGCATGAGGAACTTCAGCAAGGGCGAGAGACTCGTGCGGCACACCAGAACA
CACACAGGCGAGAAGCCCTTCCAGTGTAGAATCTGTATGCGCAACTTCAGCCGGATGGACAACCTGAGCA
CCCACCTGAGAACCCATACCGGGGAGAAGCCATTTCAATGCCGCATCTGTATGAGAAATTTTTCCCGGAA
GGACGCCCTGAACCGGCACCTGAAAACACACCTGAGAGGCAGCTGAGCGGCCGCTCGAGTCTAGAGGGCC
CGTTTAAACCCGCTGATCAGCCTCGACTGTGCCTTCTAGTTGCCAGCCATCTGTTGTTTGCCCCTCCCCC
GTGCCTTCCTTGACCCTGGAAGGTGCCACTCCCACTGTCCTTTCCTAATAAAATGAGGAAATTGCATCGC
ATTGTCTGAGTAGGTGTCATTCTATTCTGGGGGGTGGGGTGGGGCAGGACAGCAAGGGGGAGGATTGGGA
AGTCAATAGCAGGCATGCTGGGGATGCGGTGGGCTCTATGGCTTCTGAGGCAGGTCGAAGAGACTGCCCG
ACACATCTTAGTGAGCGCATCGCGATAAGCTCTAGAGGGACAGCCCCCCCCCAAAGCCCCCAGGGATGTA
ATTACGTCCCTCCCCCGCTAGGGGGCAGCAGCGAGCCGCCCGGGGCTCCGCTCCGGTCCGGCGCTCCCCC
CGCATCCCCGAGCCGGCAGCGTGCGGGGACAGCCCGGGCACGGGGAAGGTGGCACGGGATCGCTTTCCTC
TGAACGCTTCTCGCTGCTCTTTGAGCCTGCAGACACCTGGGGGGATACGGGGAAAAAGCTTTAGGCTGAA
AGAGAGATTTAGAATGACAGAATCATAGAACGGCCTGCGTACGGATGGGGCTCTAGCTCTAGAGCTTGAT
ATCGAATTCCTGCAGCCCCGCTAGAGGGACAGCCCCCCCCCAAAGCCCCCAGGGATGTAATTACGTCCCT
CCCCCGCTAGGGGGCAGCAGCGAGCCGCCCGGGGCTCCGCTCCGGTCCGGCGCTCCCCCCGCATCCCCGA
GCCGGCAGCGTGCGGGGACAGCCCGGGCACGGGGAAGGTGGCACGGGATCGCTTTCCTCTGAACGCTTCT
CGCTGCTCTTTGAGCCTGCAGACACCTGGGGGGATACGGGGAAAAAGCTTTAGGCTGAAAGAGAGATTTA
GAATGACAGAATCATAGAACGGCCTGGGCGCGCCTGGTGGCGAACGATCAACAGACGGGAGAGGTTACGA
GGATGCACATGTGACCGAGGGATCTAGAGGGCCCGTTTAAACCCGCTGATCAGCCTCGACTGTGCCTTCT
AGTTGCCAGCCATCTGTTGTTTGCCCCTCCCCCGTGCCTTCCTTGACCCTGGAAGGTGCCACTCCCACTG
TCCTTTCCTAATAAAATGAGGAAATTGCATCGCATTGTCTGAGTAGGTGTCATTCTATTCTGGGGGGTGG
GGTGGGGCAGGACAGCAAGGGGGAGGATTGGGAAGTCAATAGCAGGCATGCTGGGGATGCGGTGGGCTCT
ATGGCTTCTGAGGCGGAAAGAACCAGCTGGGGCTCTAGGGGGTATCCCC
[124 nt withheld, positions 11390-11513]
C
[91 nt withheld, positions 11515-11605]
A
[49 nt withheld, positions 11607-11655]
CCTTTGACGTTGGAGTCCACGTTCTTT
[37 nt withheld, positions 11683-11719]
ACCCTATCTCGGTCTATTCTTTTGATTTATAAGGGATTTTGCCGATTTCGGCCTATTGGTTAAAAAATGA
GCTGATTTAACAAAAATTTAACGCGAATTAATTCTGTGGAATGTGTGTCAGTTAGGCTCAATTAGTCAGC
AACCATAGTCCCGCCCCTAACTCCGCCCATCCCGCCCCTAACTCCGCCCAGTTCCGCCCATTCTCCGCCC
CATGGCTGACTAATTTTTTTTATTTATGCAGAGGCCGAGGCCGCCTCTGCCTCTGAGCTATTCCAGAAGT
AGTGAGGAGGCTTTTTTGGAGGCCTAGGCTTTTGCAAAAAGCTCCCGGGAGCTTGTATATCCATTTTCGG
AGGTTGGGCTTCGGAATCGTTTTCCGGGACGCCGGCTGGATGATCCTCCAGCGCGGGGATCTCATGCTGG
AGTTCTTCGCCCACCCCAACTTGTTTATTGCAGCTTATAATGGTTACAAATAAAGCAATAGCATCACAAA
TTTCACAAATAAAGCATTTTTTTCACTGCATTCTAGTTGTGGTTTGTCCAAACTCATCAATGTATCTTAT
CATGTCTGTATACCGTCGACCTCTAGCTAGAGCTTGGCGTAATCATGGTCATAGCTGTTTCCTGTGTGAA
ATTGTTATCCGCTCACAATTCCACACAACATACGAGCCGGAAGCATAAAGTGTAAAGCCTGGGGTGCCTA
ATGAGTGAGCTAACTCACATTAATTGCGTTGCGCTCACTGCCCGCTTTCCAGTCGGGAAACCTGTCGTGC
CAGCTGCATTAATGAATCGGCCAACGCGCGGGGAGAGGCGGTTTGCGTATTGGGCGCTCTTCCGCTTCCT
CGCTCACTGACTCGCTGCGCTCGGTCGTTCGGCTGCGGCGAGCGGTATCAGCTCACTCAAAGGCGGTAAT
ACGGTTATCCACAGAATCAGGGGATAACGCAGGAAAGAACATGTGAGCAAAAGGCCAGCAAAAGGCCAGG
AACCGTAAAAAGGCCGCGTTGCTGGCGTTTTTCCATAGGCTCCGCCCCCCTGACGAGCATCACAAAAATC
GACGCTCAAGTCAGAGGTGGCGAAACCCGACAGGACTATAAAGATACCAGGCGTTTCCCCCTGGAAGCTC
CCTCGTGCGCTCTCCTGTTCCGACCCTGCCGCTTACCGGATACCTGTCCGCCTTTCTCCCTTCGGGAAGC
GTGGCGCTTTCTCATAGCTCACGCTGTAGGTATCTCAGTTCGGTGTAGGTCGTTCGCTCCAAGCTGGGCT
GTGTGCACGAACCCCCCGTTCAGCCCGACCGCTGCGCCTTATCCGGTAACTATCGTCTTGAGTCCAACCC
GGTAAGACACGACTTATCGCCACTGGCAGCAGCCACTGGTAACAGGATTAGCAGAGCGAGGTATGTAGGC
GGTGCTACAGAGTTCTTGAAGTGGTGGCCTAACTACGGCTACACTAGAAGAACAGTATTTGGTATCTGCG
CTCTGCTGAAGCCAGTTACCTTCGGAAAAAGAGTTGGTAGCTCTTGATCCGGCAAACAAACCACCGCTGG
TAGCGGTGGTTTTTTTGTTTGCAAGCAGCAGATTACGCGCAGAAAAAAAGGATCTCAAGAAGATCCTTTG
ATCTTTTCTACGGGGTCTGACGCTCAGTGGAACGAAAACTCACGTTAAGGGATTTTGGTCATGAGATTAT
CAAAAAGGATCTTCACCTAGATCCTTTTAAATTAAAAATGAAGTTTTAAATCAATCTAAAGTATATATGA
GTAAACTTGGTCTGACAGTTACCAATGCTTGACATTGGTCATGGCTAGTGCTTGGATTCTCACCAATAAA
AAACGCCCGGCGGCAACCGAGCGTTCTGAACAAATCCAGATGGAGTTCTGAGGTCATTACTGGATCTATC
AACAGGAGTCCAAGCCAATTCTCGAACCCCAGAGTCCCGCTCAGAAGAACTCGTCAAGAAGGCGATAGAA
GGCGATGCGCTGCGAATCGGGAGCGGCGATACCGTAAAGCACGAGGAAGCGGTCAGCCCATTCGCCGCCA
AGCTCTTCAGCAATATCACGGGTAGCCAACGCTATGTCCTGATAGCGGTCCGCCACACCCAGCCGGCCAC
AGTCGATGAATCCAGAAAAGCGGCCATTTTCCACCATGATATTCGGCAAGCAGGCATCGCCGTGGGTCAC
GACGAGATCCTCGCCGTCGGGCATACGCGCCTTGAGCCTGGCGAACAGTTCGGCTGGCGCGAGCCCCTGA
TGCTCTTCGTCCAGATCATCCTGATCGACAAGACCGGCTTCCATCCGAGTACGTGCTCGCTCGATGCGAT
GTTTCGCTTGGTGGTCGAATGGGCAGGTAGCCGGATCAAGCGTATGCAGCCGCCGCATTGCATCAGCCAT
GATGGATACTTTCTCGGCAGGAGCAAGGTGAGATGACAGGAGATCCTGCCCCGGCACTTCGCCCAATAGC
AGCCAGTCCCTTCCCGCTTCAGTGACAACGTCGAGCACAGCCGCGCAAGGAACGCCCGTCGTGGCCAGCC
ACGATAGCCGCGCTGCCTCGTCTTGCAGTTCATTCAGGGCACCGGACAGGTCGGTCTTGACAAAAAGAAC
CGGGCGACCCTGCGCTGACAGCCGGAACACGGCGGCATCAGAGCAGCCGATTGTCTGTTGTGCCCAGTCA
TAGCCGAATAGCCTCTCCACCCAAGCCGCCGGAGAACCTGCGTGCAATCCATCTTGTTCAATCATGCGAA
ACGATCCTCATCCTGTCTCTTGATCAGATCTTGATCCCCTGCGCCATCAGATCCTTGGCGGCAAGAAAGC
CATCCAGTTTACTTTGCAGGGCTTCCCAACCTTACCAGAGGGCGGCCCAACTGGCAATTCCGACGTC
